Addgene plasmid #1558: L3566
Purpose: (Empty Backbone)
Depositing lab: Andrew Fire. Depositing organization: Carnegie Institution for Science.
Backbone
  Vector backbone: Unknown
  Backbone size (bp): 6921
  Vector type: Worm Expression
Growth in bacteria
  Bacterial resistance: Ampicillin, 100 μg/mL
  Growth temperature: 37°C
  Growth strain: DH5alpha
  Copy number: Unknown
Gene/Insert
  Gene/Insert name: None
  Tag / fusion protein: myo3-2341, myo3Tsa, IVSA, gfpN, IVSR, gfpY66W, IVSS, gfpY145F, gfpM153T, gfpV163A, IVST, gfpC, IVSM, IVSL, decoy
  Cloning method: Restriction Enzyme
Terms and licenses: Academic/Nonprofit Terms; Industry Terms: Not Available to Industry
Depositor comments: See Fire Lab Vector Kit Documentation 1997. Fire Lab Miniprep Number pPD115.55, Ligation number L3566.
How to cite: L3566 was a gift from Andrew Fire (Addgene plasmid # 1558 ; http://n2t.net/addgene:1558 ; RRID:Addgene_1558)
