[The description below was written by a language model from this plasmid's Addgene catalogue record and pLannotate feature annotations shown in this document.]
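Description:
L3566 is a Caenorhabditis elegans expression vector from a 1997 worm vector kit, catalogued as an empty backbone of about 6.9 kb with no separately listed insert. The parent backbone is recorded as unknown, but the annotated features point to a pUC/pBR322-type bacterial framework: a high-copy ColE1/pMB1 origin, the bla promoter and β-lactamase gene conferring ampicillin resistance, fragments of rop and the bom region, and remnants of the lac region (a lacI fragment, CAP binding site, lac promoter and operator) beside a piece of the pUC18/19 polylinker. No worm selectable marker is annotated or listed.

The payload is described mainly by the module names in the tag field. "myo3-2341" and "myo3Tsa" indicate sequences from the myo-3 gene, a myosin heavy chain gene commonly used to drive body wall muscle expression in worms; the roughly 2.4 kb upstream of the polylinker fragment carries no annotation and is probably where this promoter lies, although the feature table does not confirm that. Downstream is a GFP coding region, detected only as a partial match to a GFP variant, probably because it is interrupted by the listed synthetic introns (IVSA, IVSR, IVSS, IVST, IVSM, IVSL), which are typically included to improve transgene expression in C. elegans. The listed substitutions Y66W, Y145F, M153T and V163A indicate a spectrally shifted, cyan-type variant rather than standard green GFP. A "decoy" element is also listed without explanation in the record. A short match to C. elegans aex-5 follows the reporter; its role is not stated. The construct appears suited as a muscle-expressed fluorescent reporter or as a starting vector for fusions, but the record does not state a specific purpose.
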