Features (pLannotate 1.2.2; 12 found; start..end, strand, type, name):
   2397..2413    -  misc_feature   MCS (fragment): pUC18/19 multiple cloning site
   2506..3372    +  CDS            vsfGFP-9 (fragment): vsfGFP-9 is a basic (constitutively fluorescent) green fluorescent protein published in 2015, derived from Aequorea victoria. It has low acid sensitivity.
   4045..4197    +  CDS            aex-5 (fragment): AEX5_CAEEL - Also known as kpc-3 From Caenorhabditis elegans.
   4325..4360    +  CDS            rop (fragment): Rop protein, which maintains plasmids at low copy number; rop
   4462..4561    +  misc_feature   bom (fragment): basis of mobility region from pBR322
   4659..4763    +  promoter       AmpR promoter: bla
   4764..5624    +  CDS            AmpR: β-lactamase; bla; confers resistance to ampicillin, carbenicillin, and related antibiotics
   5795..6383    +  rep_origin     ori: high-copy-number ColE1/pMB1/pBR322/pUC origin of replication
   6566..6658    +  CDS            lacI (fragment): lac repressor; lacI; The lac repressor binds to the lac operator to inhibit transcription in E. coli. This inhibition can be relieved by adding lactose or isopropyl-β-D-thiogalactopyranoside (IPTG).
   6671..6692    +  protein_bind   CAP binding site: CAP binding activates transcription in the presence of cAMP. E. coli catabolite activator protein
   6707..6737    +  promoter       lac promoter: promoter for the E. coli lac operon
   6745..6761    +  protein_bind   lac operator: The lac repressor binds to the lac operator to inhibit transcription in E. coli. This inhibition can be relieved by adding lactose or isopropyl-β-D-thiogalactopyranoside (IPTG). lac repressor encoded by lacI
>Addgene plasmid #1558 | L3566 | depositor full sequence | sequence record 168 | Author sequence
AAGCTTGGGCTGCAGGTCGGCTATAATAAGTTCTTGAATAAAATAATTTTCCCGACAAAACATGAGTATT
TCTTTCGAAAATAAAAGTGCAGGCTAATTAGAGATTATTCTGTAATTAACTGCATAATTTGTCACGTGCC
ATAGTTTTACATTCCACTACGTCATAGTTCTTAAAATACTAATCTCCTGAAAATAGAAGTAGGTGAAGAA
AGTTTAATTATCAGTTCTAAAATGACAATTGATCTTTGGAATATGTTCTGAAACTACCGATCATTGAACA
GATGCTATTTGAATGATATAGAATTGTATATTTGCAATTTCTGAAACGCGTTCTTAAAGGCACACAGATT
AATTCAAAAGGGTCTGGCCGCAAAAAGGTTTATGGTGGCCGATTTTGAGTTTTGTGTGTGATTGCTTTTT
CACAATCAGTGTTTTCAGGATTATGTGATGAACTAGATCTTCAAGTTTCGTTACATTTCATATGTTTTCG
GAACTCACGAAGTACATATTGGGTATTGTGCTCAAAAAATTCAGCAATCAGCTTCGCTCCGCTGACTTTA
GAACCCAAAAAAATAGTATGGCCAAACTGACTGTGTTACGATCATTTCAATTTTTCAATACATATTTAAG
ATTTCTAAGAGTAAGAAGGTCAAAAACTGTTCTGGAATACATATATATTTTTCAGGTTACAATTAGTCAA
AAAGTGCACTGAAATATACGTTTTAATTTCACGAATAACCCAATTAGTTCAATGTATTTTTGGTCAACCA
ACGTTAAAGTTTGGCTTCCAACCAATTATCATTTCTGATCAACCACAATGTTTTTTCTTTATCTGCAAGT
TAATTTTTTATTTTTATCCAGATGTTTGGCATATTTTTCAATTCTTCACTAGCGCCCACTTCTTGCACTT
CCGGCGCCCTGAATCTAATGCATCTGTTGCAAGAATTGAAAGACCAATCAACACATTGTTTTCTTCACGA
GATACTGAAGAAAATGAATAAAAACAGAGAAAAAGAGCCATGTGATTAGTGACAACTGTTGCTAACAGAT
ACCATAGCTTGGACTTGGTACGTGATGGCAACGTATGGGTCAACAAAAATGATTGCAGAGGGGGTGCAAA
ACAGTCAAGTCGAGAAAATATGAAAAACAGAAAACAAAGAACAGAAAAATGGGTTTGAGAGTCAGTATAA
TTTATAAAAGAAAAATTGTACATAGAAATTAACCATTTTTGTAGAAGAAGTTATTTTTCAAGCATCGTTA
AAAATTATTCAAAGCACCTTATTTCATATTTAATTTTAAACATGGTTAAATGAACAACACGGTGCGCAAT
CAGGAAAACTTGAAATCTGAAACTGTTGTTGTGATCTTCTTCGCAACTGTTCAGATAGCACTAGTGTAAT
GTTAAGAGTGCGCGAATATAATGGAATATAATGGATCACACCTCCTGCCATCAGGTAAACGTCTCTGTTA
TCACATATTTCCAACTATTAAATTTTTACCTTTTACAGTTTTACATTTTTTTGAAAAAAGTAACTTTTTG
TCTTCAAAATCCCTGACGAAAATATCAAATATTTTAATCGAGACTGCAGAGGAACCGATTGATGATTTGG
AAAATCCAGCTTTACCTGTGTAAGAACTGAAAAGTTTCATAACCCTAGGGTATTCCCAGTTACATTCCCC
ACTGGCTAACAATAGCACCCAGTTTTTCATCACCTTTCTTCAAATTTCTCGGCGATTTGTTAAAAACAAA
ATTTGTGTCCCTTCTCTGATATCTCTATGTCTCTAAACACAAGTTCATCGGAAAACGAAGGAGGGTAGGT
GTTGGTTGGGCTCCCGAAGTGAAAATAGAAGAGCAAGAATAGAATATTAGAGAGAGAGTGCAGAGAGGGC
GGGATAGCTCCCGGGATTCCGTTTTCTTCTTCTTTATCTTCAACGATGATGTGTGTGCGTGTTGTATAGA
TTCTGTTGCTCCCCCACAACTCGCTCCGAAGGCTCAATACAATTCAATTGATATTGGAGGAGAGCCTACC
GGAGTGGGAGGATAAGAAGAAACATAAGAAGAAGAAGAAGAAGAAGCATGCTTCTGGTTTTTGATGCTAT
GAAAACGGCACAAAAAGATGATTGAGGTCCCTTTTCAATACCTTCTCTCATCTTTCAAATCCCATTGAAA
CCTAAAACTTCTCACCACGCTTTACCATTGTTCTCCAAAAACTTATAGCAATGTCTATAACTTTTTTATC
TCTGAAAAGCAGTGTTCCATTTTTCTTTTTCCTATTTTATTTCAATTGTTTCTCACATTTCGTTTGGATT
CTTTGCTTGTCAACCAGCTTCTTCTTCCACTTTTACCGTCTAATTTTCAGGGCAGGGAGCCATCAAACCC
ACGACCACTAGATCCATCTAGAGGATCCCCGGGATTGGCCAAAGGACCCAAAGGTATGTTTCGAATGATA
CTAACATAACATAGAACATTTTCAGGAGGACCCTTGGAGGGTACCGGTAGAAAAAATGAGTAAAGGAGAA
GAACTTTTCACTGGAGTTGTCCCAATTCTTGTTGAATTAGATGGTGATGTTAATGGGCACAAATTTTCTG
TCAGTGGAGAGGGTGAAGGTGATGCAACATACGGAAAACTTACCCTTAAATTTATTTGCACTACTGGAAA
ACTACCTGTTCCATGGGTAAGTTTAAACATATATATACTAACTAACCCTGATTATTTAAATTTTCAGCCA
ACACTTGTCACTACTTTCTCATGGGGCGTTCAATGCTTCTCGAGATACCCAGATCATATGAAACAGCATG
ACTTTTTCAAGAGTGCCATGCCCGAAGGTTATGTACAGGAAAGAACTATATTTTTCAAAGATGACGGGAA
CTACAAGACACGTAAGTTTAAACAGTTCGGTACTAACTAACCATACATATTTAAATTTTCAGGTGCTGAA
GTCAAGTTTGAAGGTGATACCCTTGTTAATAGAATCGAGTTAAAAGGTATTGATTTTAAAGAAGATGGAA
ACATTCTTGGACACAAATTGGAATACAACTTCAACTCACACAACGTATACATCACTGCCGACAAACAAAA
GAATGGGATCAAAGCGGTAAGTTTAAACATGATTTTACTAACTAACTAATCTGATTTAAATTTTCAGAAC
TTCAAAATTAGACACAACATTGAAGATGGAAGCGTTCAACTAGCAGACCATTATCAACAAAATACTCCAA
TTGGCGATGGCCCTGTCCTTTTACCAGACAACCATTACCTGTCCACACAATCTGCCCTTTCGAAAGATCC
CAACGAAAAGAGAGACCACATGGTCCTTCTTGAGTTTGTAACAGCTGCTGGGATTACACATGGCATGGAT
GAACTATACAAATAGCATTCGTAGAATTGTAAGTTTAAACTTTCTCATACTAACTAACGCGCTCTATTTA
AATTTTCAGAATTCCAACTGAGCGCCGGTCGCTACCATTACCAACTTGTCTGGTGTCAAAAATAATAGGG
GCCGCTGTCATCAGAGTAAGTTTAAACTGAGTTCTACTAACTAACGAGTAATATTTAAATTTTCAGCATC
TCGCGCCCGTGCCTCTGACTTCTAAGTCCAATTACTCTTCAACATCCCTACATGCTCTTTCTCCCTGTGC
TCCCACCCCCTATTTTTGTTATTATCAAAAAACTTCTCTTAATTTCTTTGTTTTTTAGCTTCTTTTAAGT
CACCTCTAACAATGAAATTGTGTAGATTCAAAAATAGAATTAATTCGTAATAAAAAGTCGAAAAAAATTG
TGCTCCCTCCCCCCATTAATAATAATTCTATCCCAAAATCTACACAATGTTCTGTGTACACTTCTTATGT
TTTTTACTTCTGATAAATTTTTTTGAAACATCATAGAAAAAACCGCACACAAAATACCTTATCATATGTT
ACGTTTCAGTTTATGACCGCAATTTTTATTTCTTCGCACGTCTGGGCCTCTCATGACGTCAAATCATGCT
CATCGTGAAAAAGTTTTGGAGTATTTTTGGAATTTTTCAATCAAGTGAAAGTTTATGAAATTAATTTTCC
TGCTTTTGCTTTTTGGGGTTTCCCCTATTGTTTGTCAAGATTTCGAGGACGGCGTTTTTCTTGCTAAAAT
CACAAGTATTGATGAGCACGATGCAAGAAAGATCGGAAGAAGGTTTGGGTTTGAGGCTCAGTGGAAGGTG
AGTAGAAGTTGATAATTTGAAAGTGGAGTAGTGTCTATGGGGTTTTTGCCTTAAATGACAGAATACATTC
CCAATATACCAAACATAACTGTTTCCTACTAGTCGGCCGTACGGGCCCTTTCGTCTCGCGCGTTTCGGTG
ATGACGGTGAAAACCTCTGACACATGCAGCTCCCGGAGACGGTCACAGCTTGTCTGTAAGCGGATGCCGG
GAGCAGACAAGCCCGTCAGGGCGCGTCAGCGGGTGTTGGCGGGTGTCGGGGCTGGCTTAACTATGCGGCA
TCAGAGCAGATTGTACTGAGAGTGCACCATATGCGGTGTGAAATACCGCACAGATGCGTAAGGAGAAAAT
ACCGCATCAGGCGGCCTTAAGGGCCTCGTGATACGCCTATTTTTATAGGTTAATGTCATGATAATAATGG
TTTCTTAGACGTCAGGTGGCACTTTTCGGGGAAATGTGCGCGGAACCCCTATTTGTTTATTTTTCTAAAT
ACATTCAAATATGTATCCGCTCATGAGACAATAACCCTGATAAATGCTTCAATAATATTGAAAAAGGAAG
AGTATGAGTATTCAACATTTCCGTGTCGCCCTTATTCCCTTTTTTGCGGCATTTTGCCTTCCTGTTTTTG
CTCACCCAGAAACGCTGGTGAAAGTAAAAGATGCTGAAGATCAGTTGGGTGCACGAGTGGGTTACATCGA
ACTGGATCTCAACAGCGGTAAGATCCTTGAGAGTTTTCGCCCCGAAGAACGTTTTCCAATGATGAGCACT
TTTAAAGTTCTGCTATGTGGCGCGGTATTATCCCGTATTGACGCCGGGCAAGAGCAACTCGGTCGCCGCA
TACACTATTCTCAGAATGACTTGGTTGAGTACTCACCAGTCACAGAAAAGCATCTTACGGATGGCATGAC
AGTAAGAGAATTATGCAGTGCTGCCATAACCATGAGTGATAACACTGCGGCCAACTTACTTCTGACAACG
ATCGGAGGACCGAAGGAGCTAACCGCTTTTTTGCACAACATGGGGGATCATGTAACTCGCCTTGATCGTT
GGGAACCGGAGCTGAATGAAGCCATACCAAACGACGAGCGTGACACCACGATGCCTGTAGCAATGGCAAC
AACGTTGCGCAAACTATTAACTGGCGAACTACTTACTCTAGCTTCCCGGCAACAATTAATAGACTGGATG
GAGGCGGATAAAGTTGCAGGACCACTTCTGCGCTCGGCCCTTCCGGCTGGCTGGTTTATTGCTGATAAAT
CTGGAGCCGGTGAGCGTGGGTCTCGCGGTATCATTGCAGCACTGGGGCCAGATGGTAAGCCCTCCCGTAT
CGTAGTTATCTACACGACGGGGAGTCAGGCAACTATGGATGAACGAAATAGACAGATCGCTGAGATAGGT
GCCTCACTGATTAAGCATTGGTAACTGTCAGACCAAGTTTACTCATATATACTTTAGATTGATTTAAAAC
TTCATTTTTAATTTAAAAGGATCTAGGTGAAGATCCTTTTTGATAATCTCATGACCAAAATCCCTTAACG
TGAGTTTTCGTTCCACTGAGCGTCAGACCCCGTAGAAAAGATCAAAGGATCTTCTTGAGATCCTTTTTTT
CTGCGCGTAATCTGCTGCTTGCAAACAAAAAAACCACCGCTACCAGCGGTGGTTTGTTTGCCGGATCAAG
AGCTACCAACTCTTTTTCCGAAGGTAACTGGCTTCAGCAGAGCGCAGATACCAAATACTGTCCTTCTAGT
GTAGCCGTAGTTAGGCCACCACTTCAAGAACTCTGTAGCACCGCCTACATACCTCGCTCTGCTAATCCTG
TTACCAGTGGCTGCTGCCAGTGGCGATAAGTCGTGTCTTACCGGGTTGGACTCAAGACGATAGTTACCGG
ATAAGGCGCAGCGGTCGGGCTGAACGGGGGGTTCGTGCACACAGCCCAGCTTGGAGCGAACGACCTACAC
CGAACTGAGATACCTACAGCGTGAGCATTGAGAAAGCGCCACGCTTCCCGAAGGGAGAAAGGCGGACAGG
TATCCGGTAAGCGGCAGGGTCGGAACAGGAGAGCGCACGAGGGAGCTTCCAGGGGGAAACGCCTGGTATC
TTTATAGTCCTGTCGGGTTTCGCCACCTCTGACTTGAGCGTCGATTTTTGTGATGCTCGTCAGGGGGGCG
GAGCCTATGGAAAAACGCCAGCAACGCGGCCTTTTTACGGTTCCTGGCCTTTTGCTGGCCTTTTGCTCAC
ATGTTCTTTCCTGCGTTATCCCCTGATTCTGTGGATAACCGTATTACCGCCTTTGAGTGAGCTGATACCG
CTCGCCGCAGCCGAACGACCGAGCGCAGCGAGTCAGTGAGCGAGGAAGCGGAAGAGCGCCCAATACGCAA
ACCGCCTCTCCCCGCGCGTTGGCCGATTCATTAATGCAGCTGGCACGACAGGTTTCCCGACTGGAAAGCG
GGCAGTGAGCGCAACGCAATTAATGTGAGTTAGCTCACTCATTAGGCACCCCAGGCTTTACACTTTATGC
TTCCGGCTCGTATGTTGTGTGGAATTGTGAGCGGATAACAATTTCACACAGGAAACAGCTATGACCATGA
TTACGCCAAGCTGTAAGTTTAAACATGATCTTACTAACTAACTATTCTCATTTAAATTTTCAGAGCTTAA
AAATGGCTGAAATCACTCACAACGATGGATACGCTAACAACTTGGAAATGAAAT
