>Addgene plasmid #1558 | L3566 | addgene partial sequence | sequence record 16695 | 1558_m13reverse
CTGGATCTTACTAACTAACTATTCTCATTTAAATTTTCAGAGCTTAAAAATGGCTGAAATCACTCACAAC
GATGGATACGCTAACAACTTGGAAATGAAATAAGCTTGGGCTGCAGGTCGGCTATAATAAGTTCTTGAAT
AAAATAATTTTCCCGACAAAACATGAGTATTTCTTTCGAAAATAAAAGTGCAGGCTAATTAGAGATTATT
CTGTAATTAACTGCATAATTTGTCACGTGCCATAGTTTTACATTCCACTACGTCATAGTTCTTAAAATAC
TAATCTCCTGAAAATAGAAGTAGGTGAAGAAAGTTTAATTATCAGTTCTAAAATGACAATTGATCTTTGG
AATATGTTCTGAAACTACCGATCATTGAACAGATGCTATTTGAATGATATAGAATTGTATATTTGCAATT
TCTGAAACGCGTTCTTAAAGGCACACAGATTAATTCAAAAGGGTCTGGCCGCAAAAAGGTTTATGGTGGC
CGATTTTGAGTTTTGTGTGTGATTGCTTTTTCACAATCAGTGTTTTCAGGATTATGTGATGANACAAAAA
AACCCCCCNGTCCCCTTACNTTTCNTATGTTTTCGGAACTCACGAAGTACATATTGGGNATTGTGCTCAA
AAAATTCAGCAATCAGCTTCGCNCCGCTGACTTTAGAACCCAAAAAAATAGTATGGCCAAACTGACTGTG
TTACGATCNTTTCAATTTTNCNATNCATATTTAAGATTTCCNAAGGANCAAGAAAGGGCCAAAAACTGGT
TCCTGGAAATACNTATTNTATTTTTTNCCGGGTTNCCAATTNAGNCCNCAAAAGGNGCNCCTGGAAAAAA
ANACNGTTTTTTAAATTTTCCCCGAAACAACCCCAATTTANGTTCCNANGGNAATTTTTNGGGGCCCACC
CCCANCNNNTTAAAGNNTTNGGCCCCCCCNNCCNTTCACCCGCNCCCCCCNCNCNCNCNNNTCCCCCNCC
CGNCNCNCCCTTTNNCCCGNCCANGNNANATTTTTTTNATNTTTTNACCCCCCAAGGGTTTCNGNGNNNA
ATTTTTTTCAAATNTCTTNNCACCCANNGNGCCCCCCNTTTNTTTGGCACCTTNCCCNGGGCCCCCCGAG
AANCNNAAAGGCCCCCCNCGGNTNCNCNAANNTTNNGAAAANANCCCCCCTCCCCCCCCCTNTTGNNTTT
TTNCCNCCCCCCNGAAATNTCTCGGGANAAAANNGGNNNCNNANNCCCCCCCNAANANAAACCCCCCCNG
GGTNTNTTAGNNANCANCCNTGNNTGNCNNNANNAAAACCCNCCATTTG
